Addgene plasmid #226267: pRS313-SCT1-L1374
Purpose: Plasmid expressing the SCT1 allele from L-1374, under control of its native promoter
Depositing lab: Jolanda Van Leeuwen. Depositing organization: Universite de Lausanne (UNIL). Publication: Genetic suppression interactions are highly conserved across genetically diverse yeast isolates. Paltenghi C, van Leeuwen J. G3 (Bethesda). 2025 Mar 3:jkaf047. doi: 10.1093/g3journal/jkaf047. PubMed 40037589.
Backbone
  Vector backbone: pRS313
  Backbone manufacturer: Sikorski and Hieter, 1989, Genetics
  Backbone size w/o insert (bp): 4967
  Vector type: Yeast Expression
  Selectable markers: HIS3
Growth in bacteria
  Bacterial resistance: Ampicillin, 100 μg/mL
  Growth temperature: 37°C
  Growth strain: DH5alpha
  Copy number: High Copy
Gene/Insert
  Gene/Insert name: SCT1 (alt name: YBL011W)
  Species: S. cerevisiae (budding yeast)
  Entrez Gene: SCT1 (a.k.a. YBL011W, GAT2)
  Cloning method: Other
Terms and licenses: Academic/Nonprofit Terms; Industry Terms: Not Available to Industry
Depositor comments: Please visit https://doi.org/10.1101/2024.08.28.610086 for bioRxiv preprint.
How to cite: pRS313-SCT1-L1374 was a gift from Jolanda Van Leeuwen (Addgene plasmid # 226267 ; http://n2t.net/addgene:226267 ; RRID:Addgene_226267)
