[The description below was written by a language model from this plasmid's Addgene catalogue record and pLannotate feature annotations shown in this document.]
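Description:
pRS313-SCT1-L1374 is a yeast–E. coli shuttle plasmid built on the pRS313 backbone, a centromeric vector of the pRS series. In Saccharomyces cerevisiae it is maintained through a CEN6/ARS element, which gives stable, low-copy segregation. Transformants are selected by histidine prototrophy conferred by the HIS3 marker with its own promoter. In bacteria it replicates from a high-copy ColE1/pUC-type origin and is selected with ampicillin through the β-lactamase gene. The backbone also retains typical pBluescript-derived features: an f1 phage origin, the lac promoter/operator, remnants of lacZα interrupted by the cloning site, and flanking T3 and T7 promoters.

The insert is a genomic fragment of roughly 3.4 kb cloned into the multiple cloning site. It carries the complete SCT1 open reading frame (YBL011W, also called GAT2), which in general knowledge encodes a glycerol-3-phosphate acyltransferase involved in phospholipid synthesis. The allele comes from the yeast isolate L-1374 rather than the reference strain. According to the record, expression is driven by the native SCT1 promoter. No separate promoter is annotated, but the upstream genomic sequence is included and extends into a fragment of the neighbouring FMT1 gene. No epitope tags or reporters are annotated.

Near-endogenous expression from a single-copy vector makes the construct suited to complementation or allele-comparison experiments. The associated publication studied whether genetic suppression interactions are conserved across genetically diverse yeast isolates, which suggests the plasmid was used to test the functional effect of this natural SCT1 variant.
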