Features (pLannotate 1.2.2; 22 found; start..end, strand, type, name):
      1..589     +  rep_origin     ori: high-copy-number ColE1/pMB1/pBR322/pUC origin of replication
    772..864     +  CDS            lacI (fragment): lac repressor; lacI; The lac repressor binds to the lac operator to inhibit transcription in E. coli. This inhibition can be relieved by adding lactose or isopropyl-β-D-thiogalactopyranoside (IPTG).
    877..898     +  protein_bind   CAP binding site: CAP binding activates transcription in the presence of cAMP. E. coli catabolite activator protein
    913..943     +  promoter       lac promoter: promoter for the E. coli lac operon
    951..967     +  protein_bind   lac operator: The lac repressor binds to the lac operator to inhibit transcription in E. coli. This inhibition can be relieved by adding lactose or isopropyl-β-D-thiogalactopyranoside (IPTG). lac repressor encoded by lacI
   1012..1030    +  promoter       T3 promoter: promoter for bacteriophage T3 RNA polymerase
   1043..1059    -  misc_feature   MCS (fragment): pBluescript multiple cloning site
   1202..3463    -  CDS            SCT1: GPT1_YEAST - Also known as GAT2 From Saccharomyces cerevisiae (strain ATCC 204508 / S288c) (Baker's yeast).
   3743..4489    -  CDS            FMT1 (fragment): FMT_YEAST - Experimental evidence at protein level: Swiss-Prot protein existence level 1. Formylates methionyl-tRNA in mitochondria and the cytoplasm (PubMed:10781559, PubMed:30409808). Responsible for the formylation of the 8 N-terminally formylated (Nt-formylated) mitochondrial matrix proteins that are encoded by mitochondrial DNA (PubMed:10781559, PubMed:12549912). Nt-formylated proteins in the cytoplasm are strongly up-regulated in stationary phase or upon starvation for specific amino acids (His or Lys) and are targeted for degradation by a PSH1 E3 ubiquitin ligase-mediated fMet/N-end rul
   4490..4527    -  misc_feature   MCS (fragment): pBluescript multiple cloning site
   4536..4554    -  promoter       T7 promoter: promoter for bacteriophage T7 RNA polymerase
   4557..4714    +  CDS            lacZα (fragment): LacZα fragment of β-galactosidase; lacZ fragment
   4718..5146    +  rep_origin     f1 ori (sequence partly withheld): f1 bacteriophage origin of replication; arrow indicates direction of (+) strand synthesis
   5174..5225    -  misc_feature   bom (fragment): basis of mobility region from pBR322
   5433..6095    -  CDS            HIS3: imidazoleglycerol-phosphate dehydratase, required for histidine biosynthesis; S. cerevisiae HIS3; yeast auxotrophic marker
   6096..6283    -  promoter       HIS3 promoter: S. cerevisiae HIS3
   6333..6413    +  CDS            MRM1 (fragment): MRM1_YEAST - Also known as PET56 From Saccharomyces cerevisiae (strain ATCC 204508 / S288c) (Baker's yeast).
   6414..6463    -  misc_feature   bom (fragment): basis of mobility region from pBR322
   6565..6600    -  CDS            rop (fragment): Rop protein, which maintains plasmids at low copy number; rop
   6675..7178    +  misc_feature   CEN/ARS: S. cerevisiae CEN6 centromere fused to an autonomously replicating sequence
   7208..7312    +  promoter       AmpR promoter: bla
   7313..8173    +  CDS            AmpR: β-lactamase; bla; confers resistance to ampicillin, carbenicillin, and related antibiotics
>Addgene plasmid #226267 | pRS313-SCT1-L1374 | addgene full sequence | sequence record 450702 | Addgene NGS Result
TTGAGATCCTTTTTTTCTGCGCGTAATCTGCTGCTTGCAAACAAAAAAACCACCGCTACCAGCGGTGGTT
TGTTTGCCGGATCAAGAGCTACCAACTCTTTTTCCGAAGGTAACTGGCTTCAGCAGAGCGCAGATACCAA
ATACTGTTCTTCTAGTGTAGCCGTAGTTAGGCCACCACTTCAAGAACTCTGTAGCACCGCCTACATACCT
CGCTCTGCTAATCCTGTTACCAGTGGCTGCTGCCAGTGGCGATAAGTCGTGTCTTACCGGGTTGGACTCA
AGACGATAGTTACCGGATAAGGCGCAGCGGTCGGGCTGAACGGGGGGTTCGTGCACACAGCCCAGCTTGG
AGCGAACGACCTACACCGAACTGAGATACCTACAGCGTGAGCTATGAGAAAGCGCCACGCTTCCCGAAGG
GAGAAAGGCGGACAGGTATCCGGTAAGCGGCAGGGTCGGAACAGGAGAGCGCACGAGGGAGCTTCCAGGG
GGAAACGCCTGGTATCTTTATAGTCCTGTCGGGTTTCGCCACCTCTGACTTGAGCGTCGATTTTTGTGAT
GCTCGTCAGGGGGGCGGAGCCTATGGAAAAACGCCAGCAACGCGGCCTTTTTACGGTTCCTGGCCTTTTG
CTGGCCTTTTGCTCACATGTTCTTTCCTGCGTTATCCCCTGATTCTGTGGATAACCGTATTACCGCCTTT
GAGTGAGCTGATACCGCTCGCCGCAGCCGAACGACCGAGCGCAGCGAGTCAGTGAGCGAGGAAGCGGAAG
AGCGCCCAATACGCAAACCGCCTCTCCCCGCGCGTTGGCCGATTCATTAATGCAGCTGGCACGACAGGTT
TCCCGACTGGAAAGCGGGCAGTGAGCGCAACGCAATTAATGTGAGTTAGCTCACTCATTAGGCACCCCAG
GCTTTACACTTTATGCTTCCGGCTCGTATGTTGTGTGGAATTGTGAGCGGATAACAATTTCACACAGGAA
ACAGCTATGACCATGATTACGCCAAGCTCGAAATTAACCCTCACTAAAGGGAACAAAAGCTGGGTACCGG
GCCCCCCCTAAAAAGCCCCTGTGCGAGGGATATACATAAACATTGAGCATTAATATTTACAACTCCCAAT
GAGCGATAATGGGTTTATTACATAAATAGAACGGCGAAAGATTTAGTTTCTAGTATCTTCACCGTCAGTA
AATGGCATCTACGCATCTCCTTCTTTCCCTTCTTCTTCTTCTTCCTCTTCTTCTTCCTCTTCCTCTTCCC
TGGCAGTATTTTCACCAATTCTCTTGTTTAAGACGGCCTGTGCGATTTTACTTGCTAATCCATTTTTTTC
CTCCAAGATTTCGTTTTCTACCTCAAATTCGGAGGAAGAAGAAGGTGCAACGGATGTCGAAGCTAAGGAA
GACTCTGACTTACGATGAAAAGTAGAAGAGAATAATGGAATGTTAGAGAGGGAATTGTCACTATTGACCA
ATGAGACGCCATCGGAATCTTGGTTATGGTGTTCATAGGCATCGTGGTTGTCACGTTGGCTGATGATAGG
TGATGACGAATCTTTTTCTTGTCTTTTTATTTTCTGTTTTCTTAGCATTTTCCTGCGATTCAATTCTGAG
GTTTTTCGATCTTCTTCCTCTTCATCGATGACGTCGAATTCTTCACGGAGGGCGGCACTATCGAAATCGG
GGAATAATTCGCTTCCAAAGTTATTTACAACTTCGATTATTCTTTCTGCCAGATTTCTACGATCCTTTTG
TAGCTTTTGCAAGCCCTTTGGAGATGTAAGAGATAAAACCAGTGGTCTCAAAGATTTGAAACCATCCATA
CCAATATCACCCACGATTAAGGCTGAATATGTGACTATAACACACGAGATGTAAGACCCGGAAAAAACAT
ATATTTTATTCCATGGTTTATGTCTGAGGTAATAAGTGATTAAAACGGACCAAAAGATGTAAAGCAAGGG
CGCAAATCCCATCCCAATCAAGATTTTCCACGTGGCAATGACATCATTAGCCTTTATTTTAACTGTAGAC
TTGGACAAAGCGGTACGGGCCTTTTCTTGAGAAATTCTCTTGGCTAGAATGAAGACAGGTGAGAACATAA
TGATACCTGGCATGGCTAACGAAAAGAGGATGCAGAGCCCGATGGATCTAAAAAAAACAAGTCCGAGGTT
TTTTGCGAAATTTACCTTTGCCTCCTCCACAAGGTGATCAGGAAGATTATAGTGTCTCAAGGCGGCATTA
TATGCCATTATATCTTTGGTCAAGTCCGCTATTTTAGGATCGTTTCTATAGAATTCGTAACCTTTGACCA
TTCTTCTGTTCATTTCCACAATCAAGGGCAACGGTAACTTGGTGCTAAATTGTGTCATATATAGTCTTCT
TATCGTTTGAACCACCATCAAAGTTTCATAATCAGAACATGTAACGGTAACGGATTGTAAACCCTTCGAT
ATGGTATCTAATAACTCTTTCACTGCATCTCTGTTCGTTTCCGGGTTGTGGTACTTGGCGACTAGTTCCT
TCGGTATTTCAATGGGGTCACCAAATTCAACAACCGCTCTCGACCTGAACTTATGTGGATGGAAATAATT
CATACCACAGGGAACAATCTTAACATTGACGTCAGGATGCTTATCCATGCAACCAAGAGCCATAATCGCC
ACACCTGCTTTCAGGGGCAACAAGTTTGTTCTGTCGTGGGACCCACCTTCAGGAAAGATCCCAATGCAGT
TGTTATGGGCCAAATGCTCAAAAACTCTATGGTAAACGCAAGATTGGTCGACTTTGGCGGCATATTTATA
AGTAGTGCCGGTGAGTAAGGCGGTTTTAATCTCTGGTTTGGCCATTTTGAACTCTTTTCTTAGGGTCAAA
CTCGTGTCACTTTCTATGGACTGGATTTCTCCAAATCCCATTGATTTGGGTAACCCGATGAGACCCTTTG
GCATACAATCAGTCAAGAAATGCGTGTCGTGGCCGATAACTCTCTTGTAGTCTGTTGGATCTACGCGGAT
AGTACCTTCTGCCGGTTTCAAATTATCCTGCGGCCTTACCACGCCTATGGCCATGAAGAAACTAGCCAAA
AACCCTATGGCGGGTTGCTTTAATGAGCTCTCCGCAATCAAGAAGGACACACGTCTGTTGACAGATTTCT
TCACCTCGCCCATAAGGATTACAGGGTCGACGAACTGGTTAGCATGCGGAGCCGCAACAAAGATCACGGG
TCCCTGTTGCGGTACCTTGAAACTGCCCCGGCCTCTGATTTCTCTAAAGAAGCAGTGGAAGATGTTGTAC
AACAGCCATGTGGCGATGGAGTAAAGTATCTTCTTGGTAGCGCTAGGCTCTTGGTAGATGTATGCCTGAT
CAGCCGACGTCTTGACGCTTTTGGCCTCGATGGAACTGTAATTCGTAGTTTTCTGTGTGCTCTTGGAAGA
GGCAGATTTCTCCGTGAGTTTTGGTGCAGGCATTTTTTTTTACCCCGATGTAAACGCCCCTGTGCTCTTT
TTACTATATATTTAATTCCGGGCTTCCTACACTTAATTCACTCTGTTATGAACTACAAGCCATTACTAAC
ATCAACCTTTCCGAATCATAAATAAACTGCAACTGGGAAAGAAGGCGGGCCTACTTTTCTTTTTCTTCAT
AGCGCGTAGGGCTTGGCAGCCATAGTTGTTGAGAGACCGATGGATGAGGGATTAAAAGAAGGGAGAAGAA
GAATACTAAAAGAGGAATGTAGAGCCGGGTTACAGGAAAACTAACTTTTCACTCAGGGCGCCGCATCTTT
TCCGCAGGCGCGCCATGAACTGGCCAGCACGTTCTACGGCGAAACCTTCGAACTGGAGGCGGCTCACACA
TAGTAGTAAGTTGCCGCGACAGGTGACCAAAATACAATCTTTAATATCATCATATTTGAACATGCCCGGT
TTACTGCCATTATCTAGACGTGCGTCTCTCATCACTTTACACTCATGAAACAATATTCGTTTTAATACTG
AATTTTGAGCGTCCTTTCTTGCCGCTGTCGCTTCTTTGAACGCGTGCAGAGGACCGAGCGTTTCGAGTTT
GTTAAGTAGTTCGGCGGCAGAATCGCGCGCCCAATGAATGCGTTTATCTTCTGTTGTTATACGGTGGGCG
TAACTGGGTTTGTAAGCTGTTGGCGCTTGCACACGGTTCTGTGGTAGATATAACCTCTCACGAAGCGTTT
GGCCCAAAAGTTGGGCGCCAAGGGCGCCCAACTGGTCCATCAGTATGGCAGTCCTCCGAGGAAGGCCCTC
AGAATTGAAATCTGCCGTCGAATCATTGACTCTCCCTTTTGACAGCATTGTTGCGATCGCCAGTGGCTCC
GTCTGCGCTACAATTGCACCATGGTCAAACCGATCCGGATGCAGTGTCTGTATAGTTACACCGGTGTAAG
TGTCACCCTCCAGCAGAGCTCGCTGGATAGGTGCACTGCCTTTATGTCTGGGAAGTAGCGAAGGATGGAC
GTTTAGCGCCCACTAGTTCTAGAGCGGCCGCCACCGCGGTGGAGCTCCAATTCGCCCTATAGTGAGTCGT
ATTACAATTCACTGGCCGTCGTTTTACAACGTCGTGACTGGGAAAACCCTGGCGTTACCCAACTTAATCG
CCTTGCAGCACATCCCCCTTTCGCCAGCTGGCGTAATAGCGAAGAGGCCCGCACCGATCGCCCTTCCCAA
CAGTTGCGCAGCCTGAATGGCGAATGG
[124 nt withheld, positions 4718-4841]
C
[91 nt withheld, positions 4843-4933]
A
[49 nt withheld, positions 4935-4983]
CCTTTGACGTTGGAGTCCACGTTCTTT
[37 nt withheld, positions 5011-5047]
ACCCTATCTCGGTCTATTCTTTTGATTTATAAGGGATTTTGCCGATTTCGGCCTATTGGTTAAAAAATGA
GCTGATTTAACAAAAATTTAACGCGAATTTTAACAAAATATTAACGCTTACAATTTCCTGATGCGGTATT
TTCTCCTTACGCATCTGTGCGGTATTTCACACCGCATAGATCCGTCGAGTTCAAGAGAAAAAAAAAGAAA
AAGCAAAAAGAAAAAAGGAAAGCGCGCCTCGTTCAGAATGACACGTATAGAATGATGCATTACCTTGTCA
TCTTCAGTATCATACTGTTCGTATACATACTTACTGACATTCATAGGTATACATATATACACATGTATAT
ATATCGTATGCTGCAGCTTTAAATAATCGGTGTCACTACATAAGAACACCTTTGGTGGAGGGAACATCGT
TGGTACCATTGGGCGAGGTGGCTTCTCTTATGGCAACCGCAAGAGCCTTGAACGCACTCTCACTACGGTG
ATGATCATTCTTGCCTCGCAGACAATCAACGTGGAGGGTAATTCTGCTAGCCTCTGCAAAGCTTTCAAGA
AAATGCGGGATCATCTCGCAAGAGAGATCTCCTACTTTCTCCCTTTGCAAACCAAGTTCGACAACTGCGT
ACGGCCTGTTCGAAAGATCTACCACCGCTCTGGAAAGTGCCTCATCCAAAGGCGCAAATCCTGATCCAAA
CCTTTTTACTCCACGCACGGCCCCTAGGGCCTCTTTAAAAGCTTGACCGAGAGCAATCCCGCAGTCTTCA
GTGGTGTGATGGTCGTCTATGTGTAAGTCACCAATGCACTCAACGATTAGCGACCAGCCGGAATGCTTGG
CCAGAGCATGTATCATATGGTCCAGAAACCCTATACCTGTGTGGACGTTAATCACTTGCGATTGTGTGGC
CTGTTCTGCTACTGCTTCTGCCTCTTTTTCTGGGAAGATCGAGTGCTCTATCGCTAGGGGACCACCCTTT
AAAGAGATCGCAATCTGAATCTTGGTTTCATTTGTAATACGCTTTACTAGGGCTTTCTGCTCTGTCATCT
TTGCCTTCGTTTATCTTGCCTGCTCATTTTTTAGTATATTCTTCGAAGAAATCACATTACTTTATATAAT
GTATAATTCATTATGTGATAATGCCAATCGCTAAGAAAAAAAAAGAGTCATCCGCTAGGTGGAAAAAAAA
AAATGAAAATCATTACCGAGGCATAAAAAAATATAGAGTGTACTAGAGGAGGCCAAGAGTAATAGAAAAA
GAAAATTGCGGGAAAGGACTGTGTTATGACTTCCCTGACTAATGCCGTGTTCAAACGATACCTGGCAGTG
ACTCCTAGCGCTCACCAAGCTCTTAAAACGGGAATTTATGGTGCACTCTCAGTACAATCTGCTCTGATGC
CGCATAGTTAAGCCAGCCCCGACACCCGCCAACACCCGCTGACGCGCCCTGACGGGCTTGTCTGCTCCCG
GCATCCGCTTACAGACAAGCTGTGACCGTCTCCGGGAGCTGCATGTGTCAGAGGTTTTCACCGTCATCAC
CGAAACGCGCGAGACGAAAGGGCCTCGTGATACGCCTATTTTTATAGGTTAATGTCATGATAATAATGGT
TTCTTAGGGTCCTTTTCATCACGTGCTATAAAAATAATTATAATTTAAATTTTTTAATATAAATATATAA
ATTAAAAATAGAAAGTAAAAAAAGAAATTAAAGAAAAAATAGTTTTTGTTTTCCGAAGATGTAAAAGACT
CTAGGGGGATCGCCAACAAATACTACCTTTTATCTTGCTCTTCCTGCTCTCAGGTATTAATGCCGAATTG
TTTCATCTTGTCTGTGTAGAAGACCACACACGAAAATCCTGTGATTTTACATTTTACTTATCGTTAATCG
AATGTATATCTATTTAATCTGCTTTTCTTGTCTAATAAATATATATGTAAAGTACGCTTTTTGTTGAAAT
TTTTTAAACCTTTGTTTATTTTTTTTTCTTCATTCCGTAACTCTTCTACCTTCTTTATTTACTTTCTAAA
ATCCAAATACAAAACATAAAAATAAATAAACACAGAGTAAATTCCCAAATTATTCCATCATTAAAAGATA
CGAGGCGCGTGTAAGTTACAGGCAAGCGATCCGTCAGGTGGCACTTTTCGGGGAAATGTGCGCGGAACCC
CTATTTGTTTATTTTTCTAAATACATTCAAATATGTATCCGCTCATGAGACAATAACCCTGATAAATGCT
TCAATAATATTGAAAAAGGAAGAGTATGAGTATTCAACATTTCCGTGTCGCCCTTATTCCCTTTTTTGCG
GCATTTTGCCTTCCTGTTTTTGCTCACCCAGAAACGCTGGTGAAAGTAAAAGATGCTGAAGATCAGTTGG
GTGCACGAGTGGGTTACATCGAACTGGATCTCAACAGCGGTAAGATCCTTGAGAGTTTTCGCCCCGAAGA
ACGTTTTCCAATGATGAGCACTTTTAAAGTTCTGCTATGTGGCGCGGTATTATCCCGTATTGACGCCGGG
CAAGAGCAACTCGGTCGCCGCATACACTATTCTCAGAATGACTTGGTTGAGTACTCACCAGTCACAGAAA
AGCATCTTACGGATGGCATGACAGTAAGAGAATTATGCAGTGCTGCCATAACCATGAGTGATAACACTGC
GGCCAACTTACTTCTGACAACGATCGGAGGACCGAAGGAGCTAACCGCTTTTTTGCACAACATGGGGGAT
CATGTAACTCGCCTTGATCGTTGGGAACCGGAGCTGAATGAAGCCATACCAAACGACGAGCGTGACACCA
CGATGCCTGTAGCAATGGCAACAACGTTGCGCAAACTATTAACTGGCGAACTACTTACTCTAGCTTCCCG
GCAACAATTAATAGACTGGATGGAGGCGGATAAAGTTGCAGGACCACTTCTGCGCTCGGCCCTTCCGGCT
GGCTGGTTTATTGCTGATAAATCTGGAGCCGGTGAGCGTGGGTCTCGCGGTATCATTGCAGCACTGGGGC
CAGATGGTAAGCCCTCCCGTATCGTAGTTATCTACACGACGGGGAGTCAGGCAACTATGGATGAACGAAA
TAGACAGATCGCTGAGATAGGTGCCTCACTGATTAAGCATTGGTAACTGTCAGACCAAGTTTACTCATAT
ATACTTTAGATTGATTTAAAACTTCATTTTTAATTTAAAAGGATCTAGGTGAAGATCCTTTTTGATAATC
TCATGACCAAAATCCCTTAACGTGAGTTTTCGTTCCACTGAGCGTCAGACCCCGTAGAAAAGATCAAAGG
ATCTTC
